>Addgene plasmid #236786 | MCUabaa-Flag-PLYS1 | addgene full sequence | sequence record 469943 | Addgene NGS Result
TTGAGATCCTTTTTTTCTGCGCGTAATCTGCTGCTTGCAAACAAAAAAACCACCGCTACCAGCGGTGGTT
TGTTTGCCGGATCAAGAGCTACCAACTCTTTTTCCGAAGGTAACTGGCTTCAGCAGAGCGCAGATACCAA
ATACTGTTCTTCTAGTGTAGCCGTAGTTAGGCCACCACTTCAAGAACTCTGTAGCACCGCCTACATACCT
CGCTCTGCTAATCCTGTTACCAGTGGCTGCTGCCAGTGGCGATAAGTCGTGTCTTACCGGGTTGGACTCA
AGACGATAGTTACCGGATAAGGCGCAGCGGTCGGGCTGAACGGGGGGTTCGTGCACACAGCCCAGCTTGG
AGCGAACGACCTACACCGAACTGAGATACCTACAGCGTGAGCTATGAGAAAGCGCCACGCTTCCCGAAGG
GAGAAAGGCGGACAGGTATCCGGTAAGCGGCAGGGTCGGAACAGGAGAGCGCACGAGGGAGCTTCCAGGG
GGAAACGCCTGGTATCTTTATAGTCCTGTCGGGTTTCGCCACCTCTGACTTGAGCGTCGATTTTTGTGAT
GCTCGTCAGGGGGGCGGAGCCTATGGAAAAACGCCAGCAACGCGGCCTTTTTACGGTTCCTGGCCTTTTG
CTGGCCTTTTGCTCACATGTTCTTTCCTGCGTTATCCCCTGATTCTGTGGATAACCGTATTACCGCCTTT
GAGTGAGCTGATACCGCTCGCCGCAGCCGAACGACCGAGCGCAGCGAGTCAGTGAGCGAGGAAGCGGAAG
AGCGCCCAATACGCAAACCGCCTCTCCCCGCGCGTTGGCCGATTCATTAATGCAGCTGGCACGACAGGTT
TCCCGACTGGAAAGCGGGCAGTGAGCGCAACGCAATTAATGTGAGTTAGCTCACTCATTAGGCACCCCAG
GCTTTACACTTTATGCTTCCGGCTCGTATGTTGTGTGGAATTGTGAGCGGATAACAATTTCACACAGGAA
ACAGCTATGACCATGATTACGCCAAGCGCGCAATTAACCCTCACTAAAGGGAACAAAAGCTGGAGCTGCA
AGCTTAATGTAGTCTTATGCAATACTCTTGTAGTCTTGCAACATGGTAACGATGAGTTAGCAACATGCCT
TACAAGGAGAGAAAAAGCACCGTGCATGCCGATTGGTGGAAGTAAGGTGGTACGATCGTGCCTTATTAGG
AAGGCAACAGACGGGTCTGACATGGATTGGACGAACCACTGAATTGCCGCATTGCAGAGATATTGTATTT
AAGTGCCTAGCTCGATACATAAACGGGTCTCTCTGGTTAGACCAGATCTGAGCCTGGGAGCTCTCTGGCT
AACTAGGGAACCCACTGCTTAAGCCTCAATAAAGCTTGCCTTGAGTGCTTCAAGTAGTGTGTGCCCGTCT
GTTGTGTGACTCTGGTAACTAGAGATCCCTCAGACCCTTTTAGTCAGTGTGGAAAATCTCTAGCAGTGGC
GCCCGAACAGGGACTTGAAAGCGAAAGGGAAACCAGAGGAGCTCTCTCGACGCAGGACTCGGCTTGCTGA
AGCGCGCACGGCAAGAGGCGAGGGGCGGCGACTGGTGAGTACGCCAAAAATTTTGACTAGCGGAGGCTAG
AAGGAGAGAGATGGGTGCGAGAGCGTCAGTATTAAGCGGGGGAGAATTAGATCGCGATGGGAAAAAATTC
GGTTAAGGCCAGGGGGAAAGAAAAAATATAAATTAAAACATATAGTATGGGCAAGCAGGGAGCTAGAACG
ATTCGCAGTTAATCCTGGCCTGTTAGAAACATCAGAAGGCTGTAGACAAATACTGGGACAGCTACAACCA
TCCCTTCAGACAGGATCAGAAGAACTTAGATCATTATATAATACAGTAGCAACCCTCTATTGTGTGCATC
AAAGGATAGAGATAAAAGACACCAAGGAAGCTTTAGACAAGATAGAGGAAGAGCAAAACAAAAGTAAGAC
CACCGCACAGCAAGCGGCCGCTGATCTTCAGACCTGGAGGAGGAGATATGAGGGACAATTGGAGAAGTGA
ATTATATAAATATAAAGTAGTAAAAATTGAACCATTAGGAGTAGCACCCACCAAGGCAAAGAGAAGAGTG
GTGCAGAGAGAAAAAAGAGCAGTGGGAATAGGAGCTTTGTTCCTTGGGTTCTTGGGAGCAGCAGGAAGCA
CTATGGGCGCAGCGTCAATGACGCTGACGGTACAGGCCAGACAATTATTGTCTGGTATAGTGCAGCAGCA
GAACAATTTGCTGAGGGCTATTGAGGCGCAACAGCATCTGTTGCAACTCACAGTCTGGGGCATCAAGCAG
CTCCAGGCAAGAATCCTGGCTGTGGAAAGATACCTAAAGGATCAACAGCTCCTGGGGATTTGGGGTTGCT
CTGGAAAACTCATTTGCACCACTGCTGTGCCTTGGAATGCTAGTTGGAGTAATAAATCTCTGGAACAGAT
TTGGAATCACACGACCTGGATGGAGTGGGACAGAGAAATTAACAATTACACAAGCTTAATACACTCCTTA
ATTGAAGAATCGCAAAACCAGCAAGAAAAGAATGAACAAGAATTATTGGAATTAGATAAATGGGCAAGTT
TGTGGAATTGGTTTAACATAACAAATTGGCTGTGGTATATAAAATTATTCATAATGATAGTAGGAGGCTT
GGTAGGTTTAAGAATAGTTTTTGCTGTACTTTCTATAGTGAATAGAGTTAGGCAGGGATATTCACCATTA
TCGTTTCAGACCCACCTCCCAACCCCGAGGGGACCCGACAGGCCCGAAGGAATAGAAGAAGAAGGTGGAG
AGAGAGACAGAGACAGATCCATTCGATTAGTGAACGGATCTCGACGGTATCGATCACGAGACTAGCCTCG
AGCGGCCGCCCCCTTCACCGAGGGCCTATTTCCCATGATTCCTTCATATTTGCATATACGATACAAGGCT
GTTAGAGAGATAATTGGAATTAATTTGACTGTAAACACAAAGATATTAGTACAAAATACGTGACGTAGAA
AGTAATAATTTCTTGGGTAGTTTGCAGTTTTAAAATTATGTTTTAAAATGGACTATCATATGCCAAGTAC
GCCCCCTATTGACGTCAATGACGGTAAATGGCCCGCCTGGCATTATGCCCAGTACATGACCTTATGGGAC
TTTCCTACTTGGCAGTACATCTACGTATTAGTCATCGCTATTACCATGGTGATGCGGTTTTGGCAGTACA
TCAATGGGCGTGGATAGCGGTTTGACTCACGGGGATTTCCAAGTCTCCACCCCATTGACGTCAATGGGAG
TTTGTTTTGGCACCAAAATCAACGGGACTTTCCAAAATGTCGTAACAACTCCGCCCCATTGACGCAAATG
GGCGGTAGGCGTGTACGGTGGGAGGTCTATATAAGCAGAGCTGGTTTAGTGAACCGTCAGATCCGCTAGC
ATGGCGGCCGCCGCAGGTAGATCGCTCCTGCTGCTCCTCTCCTCTCGGGGCGGCGGCGGCGGGGGCGCCG
GCGGCTGCGGGGCGCTGACTGCCGGCTGCTTCCCTGGGCTGGGCGTCAGCCGCCACCGGCAGCAGCAGCA
CCACCGGACGGTACACCAGAGGATCGCTTCCTGGCAGAATTTGGGAGCTGTTTATTGCAGCACTGTTGTG
CCCTCTGATGATGTTACAGTGGTTTATCAAAATGGGTTACCTGTGATATCTGTGAGGCTACCATCCCGGC
GTGAACGCTGTCAGTTCACACTCAAGCCTATCTCTGACTCTGTTGGTGTATTTTTACGACAACTGCAAGA
AGAGGATCGGGGAATTGACAGAGTTGCTATCTATTCACCAGATGGTGTTCGCGTTGCTGCTTCAACAGGA
ATAGACCTCCTCCTCCTTGATGACTTTAAGCTGGTCATTAATGACTTAACATACCACGTACGACCACCAA
AAAGAGACCTCTTAAGTCATGAAAATGCAGCAACGCTGAATGATGTAAAGACATTGGTCCAGCAACTATA
CACCACACTGTGCATTGAGCAGCACCAGTTAAACAAGGAAAGGGAGCTTATTGAAAGACTAGAGGATCTC
AAAGAGCAGCTGGCTCCCCTGGAAAAGGTACGAATTGAGATTAGCAGAAAAGCTGAGAAGAGGACCACTT
TGGTGCTATGGGGTGGCCTTGCCTACATGGCCACACAGTTTGGCATTTTGGCCCGGCTTACCTGGTGGGA
ATATTCCTGGGACATCATGGAGCCAGTAACATACTTCATCACTTATGGAAGTGCCATGGCAATGTATGCA
TATTTTGTAATGACACGCCAGGAATATGTTTATCCAGAAGCCAGAGACAGACAATACTTACTATTTTTCC
ATAAAGGAGCCAAAAAGTCACGTTTTGACCTAGAGAAATACAATCAACTCAAGGATGCAATTGCTCAGGC
AGAAATGGACCTTAAGAGACTGAGAGACCCATTACAAGTACATCTGCCTCTCCGACAAATTGGTGAAAAA
GATTCTAGTCTCGAGCTGCCTACAGCTAATGGCGACGGCGGAGCACTGGCTCTGGATTCTCTGACAGTTC
TTGGCGCTGGCGGCAACAACGCCAACGATGTCGACACTGTGATATACAGACACGGTCTTCCTCTTGTGAC
GTTGACTCTCCCTTCCCGAAAGGAGCGCTGTCAGTTCGTCGTAAAGCCTATGCTGTCTACTGTCGGAAGT
TTCTTGCAAGATTTGCAGAATGAAGATAAGGGGATCAAAACGGCAGCAATTTTCACGGCAGACGGCAACA
TGATCTCCGCATCCACCTTGATGGACATCTTGCTTATGAATGACTTTAAACTTGTTATCAATAAAATTGC
TTACGATGTCCAATGCCCAAAACGCGAGAAGCCATCTAACGAACATACGGCTGAAATGGAACACATGAAA
AGCCTCGTTCACCGCTTGTTTACTATCCTTCATCTGGAGGAATCACAGAAAAAACGAGAACATCATCTCC
TGGAAAAGATAGACCATCTCAAAGAGCAACTTCAGCCTTTGGAGCAAGTGAAAGCAGGAATAGAGGCGCA
CAGCGAAGCGAAAACAAGCGGCCTCCTGTGGGCTGGCTTGGCATTGTTGAGTATCCAAGGGGGGGCTCTG
GCTTGGTTGACTTGGTGGGTTTATTCATGGGACATAATGGAGCCAGTCACCTACTTTATCACATTCGCTA
ACTCTATGGTATTCTTTGCGTACTTTATAGTTACAAGGCAAGATTACACATATTCCGCAGTAAAGAGTAG
GCAGTTCCTTCAGTTCTTTCATAAAAAGAGTAAGCAGCAGCACTTCGATGTACAACAGTATAATAAACTC
AAAGAAGACCTCGCGAAGGCTAAAGAGTCTTTGAAGCAGGCGCGGCACTCACTTTGTCTTCAAATGCAGG
TTGAGGAGCTCAATGAAAAAAACGGATCCCTTCCCACCGCAAATGGTGATGGGGGAGCCTTGGCTCTCGA
TTCCCTGACTGTTCTTGGTGCGGGCGGGAATAATGCGAATGATGGTACCGTGACAGTTGTGTACCAGAAT
GGCTTGCCTGTCATTTCAGTGCGATTGCCAAGTCGCAGAGAGCGATGCCAGTTCACTCTGAAGCCTATCA
GTGACTCCGTCGGTGTGTTTCTCCGGCAGCTGCAAGAAGAGGACCGGGGGATCGACCGGGTCGCAATTTA
TAGCCCTGATGGAGTTCGCGTAGCTGCGTCTACTGGCATTGACCTCTTGTTGCTGGACGATTTCAAGCTG
GTAATCAATGATCTGACCTATCATGTCCGCCCTCCTAAGAGGGATTTGCTTTCCCATGAAAACGCGGCGA
CCCTCAATGACGTAAAGACCCTTGTTCAACAGCTTTACACGACGTTGTGCATCGAACAGCACCAACTTAA
TAAGGAGCGGGAACTCATTGAGAGACTGGAGGATTTGAAGGAACAACTTGCTCCGTTGGAAAAGGTCCGG
ATAGAAATTTCACGAAAGGCAGAGAAGCGGACGACGTTGGTCCTCTGGGGAGGACTGGCATATATGGCCA
CACAGTTCGGTATACTCGCTAGGTTGACCTGGTGGGAATATTCATGGGATATTATGGAGCCCGTTACGTA
CTTCATAACATACGGCAGCGCAATGGCAATGTACGCTTATTTTGTAATGACGAGGCAGGAATACGTATAT
CCGGAAGCGCGGGACCGACAATACTTGCTCTTCTTCCACAAGGGTGCGAAAAAGAGTAGGTTTGACCTCG
AAAAGTATAATCAGCTTAAGGATGCCATTGCCCAAGCGGAGATGGACCTTAAACGCTTGAGAGATCCCTT
GCAAGTACACTTGCCTCTCCGGCAAATTGGAGAGAAGGATACCGGTCTGCCAACTGCCAATGGAGATGGC
GGTGCCCTGGCCCTGGACAGCCTCACCGTGCTCGGAGCCGGAGGCAATAACGCTAATGATCTGCAGGTAA
CTGTGGTATATCAAAACGGTCTCCCAGTGATCTCGGTGCGGCTGCCGAGCCGCCGAGAGCGGTGTCAGTT
CACGCTCAAGCCAATAAGCGATTCGGTAGGTGTATTCTTGCGACAACTCCAGGAAGAGGACAGGGGAATT
GATCGTGTGGCTATCTACTCGCCCGATGGTGTTCGTGTGGCTGCCAGTACAGGCATTGACCTGCTCCTCC
TCGACGATTTTAAACTGGTGATTAACGATTTGACCTACCATGTACGCCCCCCCAAACGTGATCTCCTGTC
GCACGAGAATGCAGCAACGTTGAACGATGTCAAGACATTGGTACAACAGCTGTACACGACCTTGTGCATT
GAGCAACACCAGCTCAATAAAGAAAGGGAGCTCATCGAACGCTTGGAAGACTTGAAGGAACAGCTGGCTC
CGTTGGAGAAGGTGAGGATAGAAATCAGCCGGAAAGCCGAAAAGCGGACGACACTCGTTCTGTGGGGTGG
CCTGGCATATATGGCGACCCAGTTCGGTATTCTCGCACGACTGACGTGGTGGGAATATAGTTGGGATATC
ATGGAACCTGTGACGTACTTTATCACTTATGGCTCCGCTATGGCTATGTATGCATACTTTGTAATGACAC
GTCAGGAGTACGTCTATCCTGAAGCCCGAGACAGGCAATATCTGCTCTTTTTCCACAAAGGCGCCAAAAA
GTCCCGGTTCGATCTCGAAAAGTACAATCAGTTGAAAGATGCTATCGCGCAAGCGGAGATGGACCTGAAA
CGGCTCCGCGATCCTCTCCAGGTCCACCTGCCCTTGCGGCAGATAGGTGAGAAGGATTCTAGAGGTGGAT
CTGGTGGATCTGGTGGATCTGGTGGATCTGGTGGATCTGGTGGATCTATGGATTACAAGGATGACGATGA
CAAGTAAGGTACCGAATTCTCGACCTCGAGACAAATGGCAGTATTCATCCACAATTTTAAAAGAAAAGGG
GGGATTGGGGGGTACAGTGCAGGGGAAAGAATAGTAGACATAATAGCAACAGACATACAAACTAAAGAAT
TACAAAAACAAATTACAAAAATTCAAAATTTTCGGGTTTATTACAGGGACAGCAGAGATCCACTTTGGCC
GCGGCTCGAGGGGGTTGGGGTTGCGCCTTTTCCAAGGCAGCCCTGGGTTTGCGCAGGGACGCGGCTGCTC
TGGGCGTGGTTCCGGGAAACGCAGCGGCGCCGACCCTGGGTCTCGCACATTCTTCACGTCCGTTCGCAGC
GTCACCCGGATCTTCGCCGCTACCCTTGTGGGCCCCCCGGCGACGCTTCCTGCTCCGCCCCTAAGTCGGG
AAGGTTCCTTGCGGTTCGCGGCGTGCCGGACGTGACAAACGGAAGCCGCACGTCTCACTAGTACCCTCGC
AGACGGACAGCGCCAGGGAGCAATGGCAGCGCGCCGACCGCGATGGGCTGTGGCCAATAGCGGCTGCTCA
GCAGGGCGCGCCGAGAGCAGCGGCCGGGAAGGGGCGGTGCGGGAGGCGGGGTGTGGGGCGGTAGTGTGGG
CCCTGTTCCTGCCCGCGCGGTGTTCCGCATTCTGCAAGCCTCCGGAGCGCACGTCGGCAGTCGGCTCCCT
CGTTGACCGAATCACCGACCTCTCTCCCCAGGGGGATCCACCGGAGCTTACCATGACCGAGTACAAGCCC
ACGGTGCGCCTCGCCACCCGCGACGACGTCCCCAGGGCCGTACGCACCCTCGCCGCCGCGTTCGCCGACT
ACCCCGCCACGCGCCACACCGTCGATCCGGACCGCCACATCGAGCGGGTCACCGAGCTGCAAGAACTCTT
CCTCACGCGCGTCGGGCTCGACATCGGCAAGGTGTGGGTCGCGGACGACGGCGCCGCGGTGGCGGTCTGG
ACCACGCCGGAGAGCGTCGAAGCGGGGGCGGTGTTCGCCGAGATCGGCCCGCGCATGGCCGAGTTGAGCG
GTTCCCGGCTGGCCGCGCAGCAACAGATGGAAGGCCTCCTGGCGCCGCACCGGCCCAAGGAGCCCGCGTG
GTTCCTGGCCACCGTCGGCGTCTCGCCCGACCACCAGGGCAAGGGTCTGGGCAGCGCCGTCGTGCTCCCC
GGAGTGGAGGCGGCCGAGCGCGCCGGGGTGCCCGCCTTCCTGGAGACCTCCGCGCCCCGCAACCTCCCCT
TCTACGAGCGGCTCGGCTTCACCGTCACCGCCGACGTCGAGGTGCCCGAAGGACCGCGCACCTGGTGCAT
GACCCGCAAGCCCGGTGCCTGACGCCCGCCCCACGACCCGCAGCGCCCGACCGAAAGGAGCGCACGACCC
CATGCATCGGTACCTTTAAGACCAATGACTTACAAGGCAGCTGTAGATCTTAGCCACTTTTTAAAAGAAA
AGGGGGGACTGGAAGGGCTAATTCACTCCCAACGAAGACAAGATCTGCTTTTTGCTTGTACTGGGTCTCT
CTGGTTAGACCAGATCTGAGCCTGGGAGCTCTCTGGCTAACTAGGGAACCCACTGCTTAAGCCTCAATAA
AGCTTGCCTTGAGTGCTTCAAGTAGTGTGTGCCCGTCTGTTGTGTGACTCTGGTAACTAGAGATCCCTCA
GACCCTTTTAGTCAGTGTGGAAAATCTCTAGCAGTAGTAGTTCATGTCATCTTATTATTCAGTATTTATA
ACTTGCAAAGAAATGAATATCAGAGAGTGAGAGGAACTTGTTTATTGCAGCTTATAATGGTTACAAATAA
AGCAATAGCATCACAAATTTCACAAATAAAGCATTTTTTTCACTGCATTCTAGTTGTGGTTTGTCCAAAC
TCATCAATGTATCTTATCATGTCTGGCTCTAGCTATCCCGCCCCTAACTCCGCCCATCCCGCCCCTAACT
CCGCCCAGTTCCGCCCATTCTCCGCCCCATGGCTGACTAATTTTTTTTATTTATGCAGAGGCCGAGGCCG
CCTCGGCCTCTGAGCTATTCCAGAAGTAGTGAGGAGGCTTTTTTGGAGGCCTAGGGACGTACCCAATTCG
CCCTATAGTGAGTCGTATTACGCGCGCTCACTGGCCGTCGTTTTACAACGTCGTGACTGGGAAAACCCTG
GCGTTACCCAACTTAATCGCCTTGCAGCACATCCCCCTTTCGCCAGCTGGCGTAATAGCGAAGAGGCCCG
CACCGATCGCCCTTCCCAACAGTTGCGCAGCCTGAATGGCGAATGGG
[124 nt withheld, positions 9638-9761]
C
[91 nt withheld, positions 9763-9853]
A
[49 nt withheld, positions 9855-9903]
CCTTTGACGTTGGAGTCCACGTTCTTT
[37 nt withheld, positions 9931-9967]
ACCCTATCTCGGTCTATTCTTTTGATTTATAAGGGATTTTGCCGATTTCGGCCTATTGGTTAAAAAATGA
GCTGATTTAACAAAAATTTAACGCGAATTTTAACAAAATATTAACGCTTACAATTTAGGTGGCACTTTTC
GGGGAAATGTGCGCGGAACCCCTATTTGTTTATTTTTCTAAATACATTCAAATATGTATCCGCTCATGAG
ACAATAACCCTGATAAATGCTTCAATAATATTGAAAAAGGAAGAGTATGAGTATTCAACATTTCCGTGTC
GCCCTTATTCCCTTTTTTGCGGCATTTTGCCTTCCTGTTTTTGCTCACCCAGAAACGCTGGTGAAAGTAA
AAGATGCTGAAGATCAGTTGGGTGCACGAGTGGGTTACATCGAACTGGATCTCAACAGCGGTAAGATCCT
TGAGAGTTTTCGCCCCGAAGAACGTTTTCCAATGATGAGCACTTTTAAAGTTCTGCTATGTGGCGCGGTA
TTATCCCGTATTGACGCCGGGCAAGAGCAACTCGGTCGCCGCATACACTATTCTCAGAATGACTTGGTTG
AGTACTCACCAGTCACAGAAAAGCATCTTACGGATGGCATGACAGTAAGAGAATTATGCAGTGCTGCCAT
AACCATGAGTGATAACACTGCGGCCAACTTACTTCTGACAACGATCGGAGGACCGAAGGAGCTAACCGCT
TTTTTGCACAACATGGGGGATCATGTAACTCGCCTTGATCGTTGGGAACCGGAGCTGAATGAAGCCATAC
CAAACGACGAGCGTGACACCACGATGCCTGTAGCAATGGCAACAACGTTGCGCAAACTATTAACTGGCGA
ACTACTTACTCTAGCTTCCCGGCAACAATTAATAGACTGGATGGAGGCGGATAAAGTTGCAGGACCACTT
CTGCGCTCGGCCCTTCCGGCTGGCTGGTTTATTGCTGATAAATCTGGAGCCGGTGAGCGTGGGTCTCGCG
GTATCATTGCAGCACTGGGGCCAGATGGTAAGCCCTCCCGTATCGTAGTTATCTACACGACGGGGAGTCA
GGCAACTATGGATGAACGAAATAGACAGATCGCTGAGATAGGTGCCTCACTGATTAAGCATTGGTAACTG
TCAGACCAAGTTTACTCATATATACTTTAGATTGATTTAAAACTTCATTTTTAATTTAAAAGGATCTAGG
TGAAGATCCTTTTTGATAATCTCATGACCAAAATCCCTTAACGTGAGTTTTCGTTCCACTGAGCGTCAGA
CCCCGTAGAAAAGATCAAAGGATCTTC
Features (pLannotate 1.2.2; 32 found; start..end, strand, type, name):
      1..589     +  rep_origin     ori: high-copy-number ColE1/pMB1/pBR322/pUC origin of replication
    772..864     +  CDS            lacI (fragment): lac repressor; lacI; The lac repressor binds to the lac operator to inhibit transcription in E. coli. This inhibition can be relieved by adding lactose or isopropyl-β-D-thiogalactopyranoside (IPTG).
    877..898     +  protein_bind   CAP binding site: CAP binding activates transcription in the presence of cAMP. E. coli catabolite activator protein
    913..943     +  promoter       lac promoter: promoter for the E. coli lac operon
    947..969     +  protein_bind   lac operator (fragment): The lac repressor binds to the lac operator to inhibit transcription in E. coli. This inhibition can be relieved by adding lactose or isopropyl-β-D-thiogalactopyranoside (IPTG). lac repressor encoded by lacI
   1012..1030    +  promoter       T3 promoter: promoter for bacteriophage T3 RNA polymerase
   1058..1284    +  promoter       RSV promoter: Rous sarcoma virus enhancer/promoter
   1285..1465    +  LTR            5' LTR (truncated): truncated 5' long terminal repeat (LTR) from HIV-1
   1512..1637    +  misc_feature   HIV-1 Ψ: packaging signal of human immunodeficiency virus type 1
   1621..1984    +  CDS            HIV-1 gag (fragment): gag protein from human immunodeficiency virus 1; gag
   2130..2363    +  misc_feature   RRE: The Rev response element (RRE) of HIV-1 allows for Rev-dependent mRNA export from the nucleus to the cytoplasm.
   2740..2840    +  CDS            Rev (fragment): human immunodeficiency virus 1 (HIV-1) Rev protein; rev; enhances nuclear export of unspliced and incompletely spliced viral mRNAs
   2890..3073    +  promoter       U6 promoter (fragment): RNA polymerase III promoter for human U6 snRNA
   3064..3198    +  enhancer       CMV enhancer (fragment): human cytomegalovirus immediate early enhancer; contains an 18-bp deletion relative to the standard CMV enhancer
   3199..3402    +  promoter       CMV promoter: human cytomegalovirus (CMV) immediate early promoter
   3497..4483    +  CDS            MCU (fragment): MCU_HUMAN - Also known as C10orf42 From Homo sapiens (Human).
   4586..5413    +  CDS            MCUB (fragment): MCUB_HUMAN - Also known as CCDC109B From Homo sapiens (Human).
   5510..6340    +  CDS            MCU (fragment): MCU_HUMAN - Also known as C10orf42 From Homo sapiens (Human).
   6437..7267    +  CDS            MCU (fragment): MCU_HUMAN - Also known as C10orf42 From Homo sapiens (Human).
   7331..7354    +  CDS            FLAG: FLAG® epitope tag, followed by an enterokinase cleavage site
   7405..7522    +  misc_feature   cPPT/CTS: central polypurine tract and central termination sequence of HIV-1
   7571..8081    +  promoter       hPGK promoter: human phosphoglycerate kinase 1 promoter
   8103..8702    +  CDS            PuroR: puromycin N-acetyltransferase; pac from Streptomyces alboniger; confers resistance to puromycin
   8745..8828    +  CDS            nef (fragment): NEF_HV1Z2 - Experimental evidence at protein level: Swiss-Prot protein existence level 1. Extracellular Nef protein targets CD4(+) T-lymphocytes for apoptosis by interacting with CXCR4 surface receptors. From Human immunodeficiency virus type 1 group M subtype D (isolate Z2/CDC-Z34) (HIV-1).
   8830..9063    +  LTR            3' LTR (ΔU3): self-inactivating 3' long terminal repeat (LTR) from HIV-1
   9135..9256    +  polyA_signal   SV40 poly(A) signal: SV40 polyadenylation signal
   9296..9431    +  rep_origin     SV40 ori: SV40 origin of replication
   9452..9470    -  promoter       T7 promoter: promoter for bacteriophage T7 RNA polymerase
   9478..9633    +  CDS            lacZα (fragment): LacZα fragment of β-galactosidase; lacZ fragment
   9638..10066   +  rep_origin     f1 ori (sequence partly withheld): f1 bacteriophage origin of replication; arrow indicates direction of (+) strand synthesis
  10119..10223   +  promoter       AmpR promoter: bla
  10224..11084   +  CDS            AmpR: β-lactamase; bla; confers resistance to ampicillin, carbenicillin, and related antibiotics
