[The description below was written by a language model from this plasmid's Addgene catalogue record and pLannotate feature annotations shown in this document.]
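Description:
MCUabaa-Flag-PLYS1 is a third-generation-style, self-inactivating HIV-1 lentiviral vector built on the pLYS1 backbone for expression in mammalian cells. It is maintained in E. coli through a high-copy ColE1/pUC-type origin with ampicillin resistance (β-lactamase). The backbone also carries an f1 origin, an SV40 origin and leftover lac/lacZα, T3 and T7 cloning-vector elements. The viral portion has an RSV promoter driving a truncated 5' LTR, followed by the Ψ packaging signal with a gag fragment, the Rev response element, a cPPT/CTS and a ΔU3 3' LTR with a downstream SV40 polyadenylation signal. These elements allow genomic RNA to be packaged when helper functions are supplied in trans, and the integrated provirus lacks LTR promoter activity. An hPGK promoter drives puromycin N-acetyltransferase for selection of transduced cells. A fragment of the U6 promoter is annotated just upstream of the CMV enhancer, apparently a remnant of the backbone.

The payload is a roughly 3.9 kb human concatemer expressed from the CMV enhancer/promoter. Four pore-subunit coding units are joined in a single reading frame in the order MCU-MCUB-MCU-MCU (the "abaa" pattern), ending in a C-terminal FLAG tag. Only the first MCU unit retains its mitochondrial targeting sequence, consistent with the feature table showing a longer first MCU segment than the later two. Short unannotated gaps between the units presumably correspond to linkers, although the record does not describe them. Fixing the stoichiometry and position of the subunits in one polypeptide yields a mitochondrial calcium uniporter tetramer of defined composition. The associated study used this to examine how MCUB incorporation inhibits mitochondrial calcium uptake.
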