Addgene plasmid #236786: MCUabaa-Flag-PLYS1
Purpose: MCU-MCUB fusion in abaa pattern. Only the initial MCU has a mitochondrial targeting sequence.
Depositing lab: Dipayan Chaudhuri. Depositing organization: University of Utah. Publication: Mechanism of MCUB-Dependent Inhibition of Mitochondrial Calcium Uptake. Rai NK, Eberhardt DR, Balynas AM, MacEwen MJS, Bratt AR, Sancak Y, Chaudhuri D. J Cell Physiol. 2025 Apr;240(4):e70033. doi: 10.1002/jcp.70033. PubMed 40227803.
Backbone
  Vector backbone: pLYS1
  Backbone size w/o insert (bp): 7327
  Vector type: Mammalian Expression, Lentiviral
  Selectable markers: Puromycin
Growth in bacteria
  Bacterial resistance: Ampicillin, 100 μg/mL
  Growth temperature: Room Temperature
  Growth strain: NEB Stable
  Copy number: High Copy
Gene/Insert
  Gene/Insert name: MCUB, MCU mixed tetramer (alt name: MCU-MCUB-MCU-MCU)
  Species: H. sapiens (human)
  Insert size (bp): 3927
  Entrez Gene: MCU (a.k.a. C10orf42, CCDC109A, HsMCU); MCUB (a.k.a. CCDC109B)
  Promoter: CMV
  Tag / fusion protein: FLAG (C terminal on insert)
  Cloning method: Gibson Cloning
Terms and licenses: Academic/Nonprofit Terms; Industry Terms: Not Available to Industry
Depositor comments: Please visit https://doi.org/10.1101/2024.11.25.625228 for bioRxiv preprint.
How to cite: MCUabaa-Flag-PLYS1 was a gift from Dipayan Chaudhuri (Addgene plasmid # 236786 ; http://n2t.net/addgene:236786 ; RRID:Addgene_236786)
